>Addgene plasmid #186105 | pIG-724pUC19-tNGFR-P2A-EVER2 | addgene full sequence | sequence record 367807 | Addgene NGS Result
ACCTTCGAGCTCGGTACCCGGGGAACTGAGGCCGTGGCTGTGTGTCCCTCTGAGAGTTGGAGCGGGGCTG
GGCCCGAATTCGACCGCAGCAGGATTCTCTCTCATTTCTGAGCCCCGGAGGTGGCAGAGCGGCAGACCCG
GGCAAGTGAACCCTAGGGCTGCAGGAGCCCAGGCCCCGACGCCGGCGCAGAGGGGACGGAAGGGCCCGCC
CCCAGCCCAGCGTGCACAGAGGCCATAGCCAAGGCCTTAAGGCTCATCCAACCGGGGACTCATATCCCCC
CCACCGGCAGCGCGGCGCCCCAGCCTCTACCGGTGCCCGCCGAGATGGGTGCTGGTGCAACGGGGAGGGC
TATGGATGGACCAAGGCTCCTTCTTCTTTTGCTCTTGGGCGTTAGTCTGGGTGGAGCTAAAGAGGCATGC
CCCACCGGACTTTACACACATTCCGGTGAGTGTTGCAAGGCCTGCAACCTGGGAGAAGGCGTCGCTCAAC
CCTGCGGGGCGAATCAAACCGTATGCGAACCTTGCCTCGATTCTGTTACATTCTCCGATGTCGTCTCTGC
GACGGAACCCTGCAAGCCATGCACGGAATGTGTCGGGTTGCAAAGTATGTCAGCTCCTTGCGTTGAAGCA
GACGATGCGGTGTGTAGATGTGCCTATGGGTATTATCAAGACGAAACGACGGGACGGTGTGAAGCATGTC
GAGTATGCGAGGCGGGCAGTGGCCTCGTCTTCTCTTGTCAGGACAAGCAAAACACTGTCTGTGAAGAATG
CCCTGATGGGACTTATAGTGATGAGGCGAATCACGTCGATCCATGTCTTCCCTGTACTGTCTGTGAAGAC
ACTGAGAGACAATTGCGAGAGTGTACGCGATGGGCCGACGCAGAGTGCGAGGAGATCCCAGGTCGATGGA
TAACCAGGTCAACCCCTCCTGAGGGATCTGATAGTACCGCGCCCTCCACCCAAGAACCCGAAGCTCCACC
TGAGCAAGACCTCATAGCGTCCACAGTAGCAGGAGTTGTCACAACCGTCATGGGAAGTTCACAACCAGTA
GTTACCAGGGGTACCACGGATAACCTCATTCCGGTGTACTGCAGCATTCTCGCCGCTGTGGTTGTCGGAC
TTGTTGCATACATTGCCTTCAAACGCTGGAATAGCCGCGCCAAGCGCTCGGGTTCGGGTGCCACCAACTT
CAGCCTGCTGAAGCAGGCCGGCGACGTGGAGGAGAACCCCGGCCCCCTGCTGCCGCGGTCGGTGTCATCG
GAGCGCGCCCCTGGGGTGCCGGAGCCGGAGGAGCTGTGGGAGGCAGAGATGGAGCGGCTGCGCGGCTCTG
GGACGCCCGTGCGCGGGCTGCCCTATGCCATGATGGACAAGCGCCTCATCTGGTGGGTGCCACGCGGGCG
CCAGACGGTGCGTGGGGGGGGTGCTGCGAGGCTGCCCCGTCGGATGGTGTGGGAGCACCCCGTCTGCTTG
GCCCGGGTGGGCAGGGCGGGTGACTCAGGGGCGCCCCTGTCACCACCCCCGTCCAGGCAGCTGCGGTCCT
CTAGAGTCGACCTGCAGAGGCTAGGTGGAGGCTCAGTGATGATAAGTCTGCGATGGTGGATGCATGTGTC
ATGGTCATAGCTGTTTCCTGTGTGAAATTGTTATCCGCTCAGAGGGCACAATCCTATTCCGCGCTATCCG
ACAATCTCCAAGACATTAGGTGGAGTTCAGTTCGGCGTATGGCATATGTCGCTGGAAAGAACATGTGAGC
AAAAGGCCAGCAAAAGGCCAGGAACCGTAAAAAGGCCGCGTTGCTGGCGTTTTTCCATAGGCTCCGCCCC
CCTGACGAGCATCACAAAAATCGACGCTCAAGTCAGAGGTGGCGAAACCCGACAGGACTATAAAGATACC
AGGCGTTTCCCCCTGGAAGCTCCCTCGTGCGCTCTCCTGTTCCGACCCTGCCGCTTACCGGATACCTGTC
CGCCTTTCTCCCTTCGGGAAGCGTGGCGCTTTCTCATAGCTCACGCTGTAGGTATCTCAGTTCGGTGTAG
GTCGTTCGCTCCAAGCTGGGCTGTGTGCACGAACCCCCCGTTCAGCCCGACCGCTGCGCCTTATCCGGTA
ACTATCGTCTTGAGTCCAACCCGGTAAGACACGACTTATCGCCACTGGCAGCAGCCACTGGTAACAGGAT
TAGCAGAGCGAGGTATGTAGGCGGTGCTACAGAGTTCTTGAAGTGGTGGCCTAACTACGGCTACACTAGA
AGAACAGTATTTGGTATCTGCGCTCTGCTGAAGCCAGTTACCTTCGGAAAAAGAGTTGGTAGCTCTTGAT
CCGGCAAACAAACCACCGCTGGTAGCGGTGGTTTTTTTGTTTGCAAGCAGCAGATTACGCGCAGAAAAAA
AGGATCTCAAGAAGATCCTTTGATCTTTTCTACGGGGTCTGACGCTCTATTCAACAAAGCCGCCGTCCCG
TCAAGTCAGCGTAAATGGGTAGGGGGCTTCAAATCGTCCTCGTGATACCAATTCGGAGCCTGCTTTTTTG
TACAAACTTGTTGATAATGGCAATTCAAGGATCTTCACCTAGATCCTTTTAAATTAAAAATGAAGTTTTA
AATCAATCTAAAGTATATATGAGTAAACTTGGTCTGACAGTTACCAATGCTTAATCAGTGAGGCACCTAT
CTCAGCGATCTGTCTATTTCGTTCATCCATAGTTGCCTGACTCCCCGTCGTGTAGATAACTACGATACGG
GAGGGCTTACCATCTGGCCCCAGTGCTGCAATGATACCGCGAGAGCCACGCTCACCGGCTCCAGATTTAT
CAGCAATAAACCAGCCAGCCGGAAGGGCCGAGCGCAGAAGTGGTCCTGCAACTTTATCCGCCTCCATCCA
GTCTATTAATTGTTGCCGGGAAGCTAGAGTAAGTAGTTCGCCAGTTAATAGTTTGCGCAACGTTGTTGCC
ATTGCTACAGGCATCGTGGTGTCACGCTCGTCGTTTGGTATGGCTTCATTCAGCTCCGGTTCCCAACGAT
CAAGGCGAGTTACATGATCCCCCATGTTGTGCAAAAAAGCGGTTAGCTCCTTCGGTCCTCCGATCGTTGT
CAGAAGTAAGTTGGCCGCAGTGTTATCACTCATGGTTATGGCAGCACTGCATAATTCTCTTACTGTCATG
CCATCCGTAAGATGCTTTTCTGTGACTGGTGAGTACTCAACCAAGTCATTCTGAGAATAGTGTATGCGGC
GACCGAGTTGCTCTTGCCCGGCGTCAATACGGGATAATACCGCGCCACATAGCAGAACTTTAAAAGTGCT
CATCATTGGAAAACGTTCTTCGGGGCGAAAACTCTCAAGGATCTTACCGCTGTTGAGATCCAGTTCGATG
TAACCCACTCGTGCACCCAACTGATCTTCAGCATCTTTTACTTTCACCAGCGTTTCTGGGTGAGCAAAAA
CAGGAAGGCAAAATGCCGCAAAAAAGGGAATAAGGGCGACACGGAAATGTTGAATACTCATACTCTTCCT
TTTTCAATATTATTGAAGCATTTATCAGGGTTATTGTCTCATGAGCGGATACATATTTGAATGTATTTAG
AAAAATAAACAAATAGGGGTTCCGCGCACATTTCCCCGAAAAGTGCCAGATACCTGAAACAAAACCCATC
GTACGGCCAAGGAAGTCTCCAATAACTGTGATCCACCACAAGCGCCAGGGTTTTCCCAGTCACGACGTTG
TAAAACGACGGCCAGTCATGCATAATCCGCACGCATCTGGAATAAGGAAGTGCCATTCCGCCTG
Features (pLannotate 1.2.2; 9 found; start..end, strand, type, name):
      4..24      +  misc_feature   MCS (fragment): pUC18/19 multiple cloning site
    325..1182    +  CDS            NGFR (fragment): TNR16_HUMAN - Also known as TNFRSF16. Experimental evidence at protein level: Swiss-Prot protein existence level 1. Low affinity receptor which can bind to NGF, BDNF, NTF3, and NTF4. Forms a heterodimeric receptor with SORCS2 that binds the precursor forms of NGF, BDNF and NTF3 with high affinity, and has much lower affinity for mature NGF and BDNF (PubMed:24908487). Plays an important role in differentiation and survival of specific neuronal populations during development (By similarity). Can mediate cell survival as well as cell death of neural cells. Plays a role in the inactivation of RHOA
   1237..1413    +  CDS            TMC8 (fragment): TMC8_HUMAN - Also known as EVER2, EVIN2. Experimental evidence at protein level: Swiss-Prot protein existence level 1. Probable ion channel. From Homo sapiens (Human).
   1537..1557    +  misc_feature   MCS (fragment): pUC18/19 multiple cloning site
   1802..2390    -  rep_origin     ori: high-copy-number ColE1/pMB1/pBR322/pUC origin of replication
   2507..2531    -  protein_bind   attB1: mutant version of attB; recombination site for the Gateway® BP reaction BP Clonase™
   2631..3491    -  CDS            AmpR: β-lactamase; bla; confers resistance to ampicillin, carbenicillin, and related antibiotics
   3492..3596    -  promoter       AmpR promoter: bla
   3683..3726    -  CDS            lacZα (fragment): LacZα fragment of β-galactosidase; lacZ fragment
