[The description below was written by a language model from this plasmid's Addgene catalogue record and pLannotate feature annotations shown in this document.]
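Description:
pIG-724pUC19-tNGFR-P2A-EVER2 is a 3.8 kb pUC19-based plasmid that carries a homology-directed repair (HDR) donor template for CRISPR knock-in experiments. It is not an expression vector. It is propagated in E. coli at high copy from the ColE1/pUC origin and selected with ampicillin through the β-lactamase gene and its native bla promoter. Remnants of the pUC19 multiple cloning site flank the insert, and a small lacZα fragment remains from the backbone. The annotation also reports a short attB1-like match between the origin and AmpR; the record gives no indication that it has any functional role.

The payload sits between the two MCS remnants and contains a truncated human NGFR (low-affinity nerve growth factor receptor, tNGFR) coding sequence followed by a short gap and then a fragment of human TMC8 (EVER2). The gap is not annotated, but the construct name indicates that it holds a P2A self-cleaving peptide. No promoter is annotated in the insert, which fits a design in which tNGFR-P2A is placed in frame at the start of the endogenous TMC8 coding region. Expression would then come from the native locus, and the 2A peptide would separate the surface marker from wild-type TMC8 protein. The unannotated sequence upstream of NGFR, together with the TMC8 fragment and the sequence after it, presumably serves as the homology arms, although the record does not define them explicitly.

The stated purpose is knock-in of truncated NGFR at a target gene. A truncated NGFR lacking signalling capacity is commonly used as a cell-surface reporter for detecting or enriching edited cells. The associated work concerns high-yield genome engineering of primary cells using repair templates. The guide RNA and Cas9 are not encoded on this plasmid and must be supplied separately.
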