Addgene plasmid #186105: pIG-724pUC19-tNGFR-P2A-EVER2
Purpose: Knockin of truncated NGFR to target gene
Depositing lab: Alexander Marson. Depositing organization: J. David Gladstone Institutes. Publication: High-yield genome engineering in primary cells using a hybrid ssDNA repair template and small-molecule cocktails. Shy BR, Vykunta VS, Ha A, Talbot A, Roth TL, Nguyen DN, Pfeifer WG, Chen YY, Blaeschke F, Shifrut E, Vedova S, Mamedov MR, Chung JJ, Li H, Yu R, Wu D, Wolf J, Martin TG, Castro CE, Ye L, Esensten JH, Eyquem J, Marson A. Nat Biotechnol. 2022 Aug 25:10.1038/s41587-022-01418-8. doi: 10.1038/s41587-022-01418-8. PubMed 36008610.
Backbone
  Vector backbone: PUC19
  Vector type: CRISPR
Growth in bacteria
  Bacterial resistance: Ampicillin, 100 μg/mL
  Growth temperature: 37°C
  Growth strain: DH5alpha
  Copy number: High Copy
Gene/Insert
  Gene/Insert name: EVER2
  Species: H. sapiens (human)
  Mutation: WT with tNGFR sequence
  Entrez Gene: TMC8 (a.k.a. EV2, EVER2, EVIN2)
  Cloning method: Unknown
Terms and licenses: Academic/Nonprofit Terms; Industry Terms: Not Available to Industry
Depositor comments: Please visit https://www.biorxiv.org/content/10.1101/2021.09.02.458799v1 for bioRxiv preprint.
How to cite: pIG-724pUC19-tNGFR-P2A-EVER2 was a gift from Alexander Marson (Addgene plasmid # 186105 ; http://n2t.net/addgene:186105 ; RRID:Addgene_186105)
